Addgene plasmid #242184: XLone-UCE
Purpose: Express doxycycline inducible UCE intron of CRNDE in mammalian cells
Depositing lab: Joshua Mendell. Depositing organization: University of Texas Southwestern Medical Center. Publication: An ultraconserved snoRNA-like element in long noncoding RNA CRNDE promotes ribosome biogenesis and cell proliferation. Lee JS, Dan T, Zhang H, Cheng Y, Rehfeld F, Brugarolas J, Mendell JT. Mol Cell. 2025 Apr 17;85(8):1543-1560.e10. doi: 10.1016/j.molcel.2025.03.006. Epub 2025 Apr 3. PubMed 40185099.
Backbone
  Vector backbone: XLone-tTA-MCS
  Vector type: Mammalian Expression
Growth in bacteria
  Bacterial resistance: Ampicillin, 100 μg/mL
  Growth temperature: 37°C
  Growth strain: DH5alpha
  Copy number: High Copy
Gene/Insert
  Gene/Insert name: CRNDE UCE
  Species: H. sapiens (human)
  Entrez Gene: CRNDE (a.k.a. CRNDEP, LINC00180, NCRNA00180, PNAS-108, lincIRX5)
  Promoter: TRE3GS
  Cloning method: Gibson Cloning
Terms and licenses: Academic/Nonprofit Terms; Industry Terms: Not Available to Industry
How to cite: XLone-UCE was a gift from Joshua Mendell (Addgene plasmid # 242184 ; http://n2t.net/addgene:242184 ; RRID:Addgene_242184)
