[The description below was written by a language model from this plasmid's Addgene catalogue record and pLannotate feature annotations shown in this document.]
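Description:
XLone-UCE is a 6,090-nt mammalian expression plasmid built on the XLone-tTA-MCS backbone and designed for doxycycline-regulated expression of the ultraconserved element (UCE) intron of the human long noncoding RNA CRNDE. It is propagated in E. coli as a high-copy plasmid using a ColE1/pUC-type origin and is selected with ampicillin through the β-lactamase gene. The remnants of lacZα, lacI, rop, bom and the lac promoter/operator found in the annotation are leftover cloning-vector sequence and have no role in the design.

The payload sits between a TRE3GS promoter and an SV40 polyadenylation signal. TRE3GS is a third-generation Tet-responsive promoter modified to remove binding sites for endogenous mammalian transcription factors. The CRNDE UCE insert was introduced by Gibson cloning. It is not itself annotated in the feature table but presumably occupies the unannotated interval between the promoter and the poly(A) signal.

On the opposite strand, an EF-1α core promoter drives a Tet transactivator, followed by a blasticidin S deaminase coding sequence and a second SV40 poly(A) signal. A single constitutive unit therefore appears to supply both the regulator and a blasticidin marker for selecting mammalian cells, although the annotation does not identify the linker between the two. The transactivator is annotated as an rtTA3-like fragment with VP16-derived minimal activation domains, which would switch expression on when doxycycline is added. This fits the stated purpose, but the backbone name refers to tTA, and the record does not resolve the discrepancy. No transposon terminal repeats or other integration elements are annotated.

The plasmid is intended for controlled expression of the CRNDE ultraconserved intronic element in mammalian cells, which the associated publication describes as a snoRNA-like element involved in ribosome biogenesis and cell proliferation.
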