Features (pLannotate 1.2.2; 18 found; start..end, strand, type, name):
      9..376     +  promoter       TRE3GS promoter: 3rd-generation Tet-responsive promoter that can be activated by binding of Tet-On® 3G, modified to eliminate binding sites for endogenous mammalian transcription factors
   1052..1186    -  polyA_signal   SV40 poly(A) signal: SV40 polyadenylation signal
   1503..1660    +  CDS            lacZα (fragment): LacZα fragment of β-galactosidase; lacZ fragment
   1666..1765    -  misc_feature   bom (fragment): basis of mobility region from pBR322
   1867..1902    -  CDS            rop (fragment): Rop protein, which maintains plasmids at low copy number; rop
   1997..2101    +  promoter       AmpR promoter: bla
   2102..2962    +  CDS            AmpR: β-lactamase; bla; confers resistance to ampicillin, carbenicillin, and related antibiotics
   3133..3721    +  rep_origin     ori: high-copy-number ColE1/pMB1/pBR322/pUC origin of replication
   3904..3996    +  CDS            lacI (fragment): lac repressor; lacI; The lac repressor binds to the lac operator to inhibit transcription in E. coli. This inhibition can be relieved by adding lactose or isopropyl-β-D-thiogalactopyranoside (IPTG).
   4009..4030    +  protein_bind   CAP binding site: CAP binding activates transcription in the presence of cAMP. E. coli catabolite activator protein
   4045..4075    +  promoter       lac promoter: promoter for the E. coli lac operon
   4083..4099    +  protein_bind   lac operator: The lac repressor binds to the lac operator to inhibit transcription in E. coli. This inhibition can be relieved by adding lactose or isopropyl-β-D-thiogalactopyranoside (IPTG). lac repressor encoded by lacI
   4387..4468    -  polyA_signal   SV40 poly(A) signal: SV40 polyadenylation signal
   4491..4574    -  CDS            large T antigen (fragment): large T antigen from SV40 (simian virus 40)
   4585..4983    -  CDS            BSD: blasticidin S deaminase; Aspergillus terreus BSD; confers resistance to blasticidin
   5056..5166    -  CDS            VP48: 3 tandem repeats of the minimal activation domain of herpes simplex virus VP16 (Cheng et al., 2013)
   5096..5793    -  CDS            rtTA3 (fragment): reverse tetracycline transactivator 3 activates expression from Tet-responsive promoters in the presence of doxycycline
   5846..6057    -  promoter       EF-1α core promoter: core promoter for human elongation factor EF-1α
>Addgene plasmid #242184 | XLone-UCE | addgene full sequence | sequence record 483907 | Addgene NGS Result
ATCACCTCGAGTTTACTCCCTATCAGTGATAGAGAACGTATGAAGAGTTTACTCCCTATCAGTGATAGAG
AACGTATGCAGACTTTACTCCCTATCAGTGATAGAGAACGTATAAGGAGTTTACTCCCTATCAGTGATAG
AGAACGTATGACCAGTTTACTCCCTATCAGTGATAGAGAACGTATCTACAGTTTACTCCCTATCAGTGAT
AGAGAACGTATATCCAGTTTACTCCCTATCAGTGATAGAGAACGTATAAGCTTTGCTTATGTAAACCAGG
GCGCCTATAAAAGAGTGCTGATTTTTTGAGTAAACTTCAATTCCACAACACTTTTGTCTTATACCAACTT
TCCGTACCACTTCCTACCCTCGTAAAGGTACCCGGGTAAAACTGTTTTCTGCAGAAATTTACTAGTGCAG
CAACCATTTAAATTAAATGTTTGTTAACATAATAGTGATGGCATTTTCTCCTCCCCCTCCTTGTGGTTTT
GTCCAACTAGATGTTACAGTGGCAGTTGCACTGACTGTTAAGTGTTTAAATGATGACACCATTATGTGAA
GTGATTTTGAAATGAGAGATTCCAGCCAAGAATTACATCTGCTCCCATCTCCTTCAAATCATACTCTCTG
GCAGTACAGATTATGATTGATTTGTTTGTGACAGATTGCAGGAAACAGTCATTGATTTTTCAATATTTTA
CCTTAAAATTATTTACAGTTGTAACCATGGGGAGGTATTTTCATGGGCTGTCAGCCCCTGAAAGACTAGG
ATAATATTCCCTGCTCTCTGACAAGACAAATTACCTGTAATGAGTGCAGTAGCTGAAGGGTATACTTTTA
TTTTAAAATATGTCAATAACCCCAGTGACTAACTAGTAGACCACCTCCCCTGCGAGCTAAGCTGGACAGC
CAATGACGGGTAAGAGAGTGACATTTTTCACTAACCTAAGACAGGAGGGCCGTCAGAGCTACTGCCTAAT
CCAAAGACGGGTAAAAGTGATAAAAATGTATCACTCCAACCTAAGACAGGCGCAGCTTCCGAGGGATTTG
AGATCCAGACATGATAAGATACATTGATGAGTTTGGACAAACCAAAACTAGAATGCAGTGAAAAAAATGC
CTTATTTGTGAAATTTGTGATGCTATTGCCTTATTTGTAACCATTATAAGCTGCAATAAACAAGTTTGAT
ATCTATAACAAGAAAATATATATATAATAAGTTATCACGTAAGTAGAACATGAAATAACAATATAATTAT
CGTATGAGTTAAATCTTAAAAGTCACGTAAAAGATAATCATGCGTCATTTTGACTCACGCGGTCGTTATA
GTTCAAAATCAGTGACACTTACCGCATTGACAAGCACGCCTCACGGGAGCTCCAAGCGGCGACTGAGATG
TCCTAAATGCACAGCGACGGATTCGCGCTATTTAGAAAGAGAGAGCAATATTTCAAGAATGCATGCGTCA
ATTTTACGCAGACTATCTTTCTAGGGTTAAGAATTCACTGGCCGTCGTTTTACAACGTCGTGACTGGGAA
AACCCTGGCGTTACCCAACTTAATCGCCTTGCAGCACATCCCCCTTTCGCCAGCTGGCGTAATAGCGAAG
AGGCCCGCACCGATCGCCCTTCCCAACAGTTGCGCAGCCTGAATGGCGAATGGCGCCTGATGCGGTATTT
TCTCCTTACGCATCTGTGCGGTATTTCACACCGCATATGGTGCACTCTCAGTACAATCTGCTCTGATGCC
GCATAGTTAAGCCAGCCCCGACACCCGCCAACACCCGCTGACGCGCCCTGACGGGCTTGTCTGCTCCCGG
CATCCGCTTACAGACAAGCTGTGACCGTCTCCGGGAGCTGCATGTGTCAGAGGTTTTCACCGTCATCACC
GAAACGCGCGAGACGAAAGGGCCTCGTGATACGCCTATTTTTATAGGTTAATGTCATGATAATAATGGTT
TCTTAGACGTCAGGTGGCACTTTTCGGGGAAATGTGCGCGGAACCCCTATTTGTTTATTTTTCTAAATAC
ATTCAAATATGTATCCGCTCATGAGACAATAACCCTGATAAATGCTTCAATAATATTGAAAAAGGAAGAG
TATGAGTATTCAACATTTCCGTGTCGCCCTTATTCCCTTTTTTGCGGCATTTTGCCTTCCTGTTTTTGCT
CACCCAGAAACGCTGGTGAAAGTAAAAGATGCTGAAGATCAGTTGGGTGCACGAGTGGGTTACATCGAAC
TGGATCTCAACAGCGGTAAGATCCTTGAGAGTTTTCGCCCCGAAGAACGTTTTCCAATGATGAGCACTTT
TAAAGTTCTGCTATGTGGCGCGGTATTATCCCGTATTGACGCCGGGCAAGAGCAACTCGGTCGCCGCATA
CACTATTCTCAGAATGACTTGGTTGAGTACTCACCAGTCACAGAAAAGCATCTTACGGATGGCATGACAG
TAAGAGAATTATGCAGTGCTGCCATAACCATGAGTGATAACACTGCGGCCAACTTACTTCTGACAACGAT
CGGAGGACCGAAGGAGCTAACCGCTTTTTTGCACAACATGGGGGATCATGTAACTCGCCTTGATCGTTGG
GAACCGGAGCTGAATGAAGCCATACCAAACGACGAGCGTGACACCACGATGCCTGTAGCAATGGCAACAA
CGTTGCGCAAACTATTAACTGGCGAACTACTTACTCTAGCTTCCCGGCAACAATTAATAGACTGGATGGA
GGCGGATAAAGTTGCAGGACCACTTCTGCGCTCGGCCCTTCCGGCTGGCTGGTTTATTGCTGATAAATCT
GGAGCCGGTGAGCGTGGGTCTCGCGGTATCATTGCAGCACTGGGGCCAGATGGTAAGCCCTCCCGTATCG
TAGTTATCTACACGACGGGGAGTCAGGCAACTATGGATGAACGAAATAGACAGATCGCTGAGATAGGTGC
CTCACTGATTAAGCATTGGTAACTGTCAGACCAAGTTTACTCATATATACTTTAGATTGATTTAAAACTT
CATTTTTAATTTAAAAGGATCTAGGTGAAGATCCTTTTTGATAATCTCATGACCAAAATCCCTTAACGTG
AGTTTTCGTTCCACTGAGCGTCAGACCCCGTAGAAAAGATCAAAGGATCTTCTTGAGATCCTTTTTTTCT
GCGCGTAATCTGCTGCTTGCAAACAAAAAAACCACCGCTACCAGCGGTGGTTTGTTTGCCGGATCAAGAG
CTACCAACTCTTTTTCCGAAGGTAACTGGCTTCAGCAGAGCGCAGATACCAAATACTGTTCTTCTAGTGT
AGCCGTAGTTAGGCCACCACTTCAAGAACTCTGTAGCACCGCCTACATACCTCGCTCTGCTAATCCTGTT
ACCAGTGGCTGCTGCCAGTGGCGATAAGTCGTGTCTTACCGGGTTGGACTCAAGACGATAGTTACCGGAT
AAGGCGCAGCGGTCGGGCTGAACGGGGGGTTCGTGCACACAGCCCAGCTTGGAGCGAACGACCTACACCG
AACTGAGATACCTACAGCGTGAGCTATGAGAAAGCGCCACGCTTCCCGAAGGGAGAAAGGCGGACAGGTA
TCCGGTAAGCGGCAGGGTCGGAACAGGAGAGCGCACGAGGGAGCTTCCAGGGGGAAACGCCTGGTATCTT
TATAGTCCTGTCGGGTTTCGCCACCTCTGACTTGAGCGTCGATTTTTGTGATGCTCGTCAGGGGGGCGGA
GCCTATGGAAAAACGCCAGCAACGCGGCCTTTTTACGGTTTCTGGCCTTTTGCTGGCCTTTTGCTCACAT
GTTCTTTCCTGCGTTATCCCCTGATTCTGTGGATAACCGTATTACCGCCTTTGAGTGAGCTGATACCGCT
CGCCGCAGCCGAACGACCGAGCGCAGCGAGTCAGTGAGCGAGGAAGCGGAAGAGCGCCCAATACGCAAAC
CGCCTCTCCCCGCGCGTTGGCCGATTCATTAATGCAGCTGGCACGACAGGTTTCCCGACTGGAAAGCGGG
CAGTGAGCGCAACGCAATTAATGTGAGTTAGCTCACTCATTAGGCACCCCAGGCTTTACACTTTATGCTT
CCGGCTCGTATGTTGTGTGGAATTGTGAGCGGATAACAATTTCACACAGGAAACAGCTATGACCATGATT
ACGCCAAGGTCGACTTAACCCTAGAAAGATAATCATATTGTGACGTACGTTAAAGATAATCATGCGTAAA
ATTGACGCATGTGTTTTATCGGTCTGTATATCGAGGTTTATTTATTAATTTGAATAGATATTAAGTTTTA
TTATATTTACACTTACATACTAATAATAAATTCAACAAACAATTTATTTATGTTTATTTATTTATTAAAA
AAAAACAAAAACTCAAAATTTCTTCTATAAAGTAACAAAACTTTTAGCAGTGAAAAAAATGCTTTATTTG
TGAAATTTGTGATGCTATTGCTTTATTTGTAACCATTATAAGCTGCAATAAACAAGTTAACAACAACAAT
TGCATTCATTTTATGTTTCAGGTTCAGGGGGAGGTGTGGGAGGTTTTTTAAAGCAAGTAAAACCTCTACA
AATGTGGTATGGCTGATTATGATCCTCTGGAGATTTAGCCCTCCCACACATAACCAGAGGGCAGCAATTC
ACGAATCCCAACTGCCGTCGGCTGTCCATCACTGTCCTTCACTATGGCTTTGATCCCAGGATGCAGATCG
AGAAGCACCTGTCGGCACCGTCCGCAGGGGCTCAAGATGCCCCTGTTCTCATTTCCGATCGCGACGATAC
AAGTCAGGTTGCCAGCTGCCGCAGCAGCAGCAGTGCCCAGCACCACGAGTTCTGCACAAGGTCCCCCAGT
AAAATGATATACATTGACACCAGTGAAGATGCGGCCGTCGCTAGAGAGAGCTGCGCTGGCGACGCTGTAG
TCTTCAGAGATGGGGATGCTGTTGATTGTAGCCGTTGCTCTTTCAATGAGGGTGGATTCTTCTTGAGACA
AAGGCTTGGCCATGGGGCCGGGGTTCTCCTCCACGTCGCCGGCCTGCTTCAGCAGGCTGAAGTTGGTGGC
GCCGCTGCCCCCGGGGAGCATGTCAAGGTCAAAATCGTCAAGAGCGTCAGCAGGCAGCATATCAAGGTCA
AAGTCGTCAAGGGCATCGGCTGGGAGCATGTCTAAGTCAAAATCGTCAAGGGCGTCGGTCGGCCCGCCGC
TTTCGCACTTTAGCTGTTTCTCCAGGCCACATATGATTAGTTCCAGGCCGAAAAGGAAGGCAGGTTCGGC
TCCCTGCCGGTCGAACAGCTCAATTGCTTGTTTCAGAAGTGGGGGCATAGAATCGGTGGTAGGTGTCTCT
CTTTCCTCTTTTGCTACTTGATGCTCCTGTTCCTCCAATACGCAGCCCAGTGTAAAGTGGCCCACGGCGG
ACAGAGCGTACAGTGCGTTCTCCAGGGAGAAGCCTTGCTGACACAGGAACGCGAGCTGATTTTCCAGGGT
TTCGTACTGTTTCTCTGTTGGGCGGGTGCCGAGATGCACTTTAGCCCCGTCGCGATGTGAGAGGAGAGCA
CAGCGGTATGACTTGGCGTTGTTCCGCAGAAAGTCTTGCCATGACTCGCCTTCCAGGGGGCAGGAGTGGG
TATGATGCCTGTCCAGCATCTCGATTGGCAGGGCATCGAGCAGGGCCCGCTTGTTCTTCACGTGCCAGTA
CAGGGTAGGCTGCTCAACTCCCAGCTTTTGAGCGAGTTTCCTTGTCGTCAGGCCTTCGATACCGACTCCA
TTGAGTAATTCCAGAGCAGAGTTTATGACTTTGCTCTTGTCCAGTCTAGACATCTTATCGTCATCGTCTT
TGTAATCCATGGTGGCGGATCCCGCGTCACGACACCTGTGTTCTGGCGGCAAACCCGTTGCGAAAAAGAA
CGTTCACGGCGACTACTGCACTTATATACGGTTCTCCCCCACCCTCGGGAAAAAGGCGGAGCCAGTACAC
GACATCACTTTCCCAGTTTACCCCGCGCCACCTTCTCTAGGCACCGGTTCAATTGCCGACCCCTCCCCCC
AACTTCTCGGGGACTGTGGGCGATGTGCGCTCTGCCCACTGACGGGCACCGGAGCCACTCGAGTGGAATT
